>Addgene plasmid #73399 | pETM6-Pc4CL-CmCHS-CmCHI | depositor full sequence | sequence record 135141 | Full Sequence
GGGGAATTGTGAGCGGATAACAATTCCCCTCTAGAAATAATTTTGTTTAACTTTAAGAAGGAGATATACA
TATGGGAGACTGTGTAGCACCCAAAGAAGACCTTATTTTCCGATCGAAACTCCCTGATATTTACATCCCG
AAACACCTTCCGTTACATACTTATTGTTTCGAAAACATCTCGAAAGTTGGCGACAAGTCCTGTTTAATAA
ATGGCGCTACAGGCGAAACGTTCACTTATTCCCAAGTTGAGCTCCTTTCCAGGAAAGTTGCATCAGGGTT
AAACAAACTCGGCATTCAACAGGGCGATACCATCATGCTTTTGCTCCCTAACTCCCCTGAGTATTTTTTC
GCTTTCTTAGGCGCATCGTATCGTGGTGCAATTTCTACTATGGCCAATCCGTTTTTCACTTCTGCTGAGG
TGATCAAACAGCTCAAAGCATCCCAAGCTAAGCTCATAATTACGCAAGCTTGTTACGTAGACAAAGTGAA
AGACTACGCAGCAGAGAAAAATATACAGATCATTTGCATCGATGATGCTCCTCAGGATTGTTTACATTTC
TCCAAACTTATGGAAGCTGATGAATCAGAAATGCCTGAGGTTGTGATCAATTCAGACGATGTCGTCGCGT
TACCTTACTCATCGGGTACTACAGGACTACCGAAAGGTGTTATGTTGACACACAAAGGACTTGTTACTAG
CGTGGCACAACAAGTTGATGGAGACAATCCGAATTTATATATGCATAGCGAGGATGTGATGATCTGCATA
TTGCCTTTGTTTCATATTTATTCGCTTAACGCGGTGTTGTGCTGTGGACTCAGAGCAGGGGTGACGATCT
TGATTATGCAGAAATTTGATATTGTGCCATTTTTGGAACTGATACAGAAATATAAAGTTACAATTGGACC
GTTTGTGCCACCAATTGTGTTGGCAATTGCGAAAAGTCCAGTGGTGGATAAATATGACTTGTCGTCGGTG
AGGACGGTTATGTCTGGAGCTGCTCCGTTAGGGAAGGAGCTTGAAGATGCTGTTAGAGCTAAGTTTCCTA
ATGCCAAACTTGGTCAGGGATATGGAATGACAGAGGCAGGGCCAGTTTTAGCAATGTGCCTGGCGTTTGC
AAAGGAACCATACGAGATCAAATCGGGTGCCTGTGGAACTGTTGTGAGGAATGCTGAAATGAAAATTGTG
GATCCTGAGACCAACGCCTCTCTTCCACGAAACCAACGCGGAGAGATTTGCATTCGAGGTGACCAAATTA
TGAAAGGCTACCTCAATGATCCTGAATCAACAAGGACAACAATAGACGAAGAAGGCTGGTTGCACACAGG
AGATATAGGCTTCATTGACGACGATGATGAGCTATTTATTGTTGATAGACTTAAGGAAATAATCAAATAC
AAAGGCTTCCAGGTTGCCCCTGCTGAACTTGAAGCTCTGCTACTTACTCATCCTACCATTTCCGATGCTG
CAGTTGTTCCCATGATAGATGAGAAAGCAGGAGAGGTGCCTGTGGCTTTTGTTGTGAGAACAAACGGTTT
CACCACCACTGAGGAAGAAATCAAGCAATTCGTCTCGAAACAGGTGGTGTTCTACAAGAGAATATTTCGT
GTATTTTTTGTTGATGCAATTCCGAAATCACCATCTGGAAAGATTCTTCGAAAGGACTTGAGAGCAAAAA
TAGCATCCGGTGATCTTCCCAAATAATAGGGTACCCTCGAGTCTGGTAAAGAAACCGCTGCTGCGAAATT
TGAACGCCAGCACATGGACTCGTCTACTAGTCGCAGCTTAATTAACCTAAACTGCTGCCACCGCTGAGCA
ATAACTAGCATAACCCCTTGGGGCCTCTAAACGGGTCTTGAGGGGTTTTTTGCTAGGATCGAGATCGATC
TCGATCCCGCGAAATTAATACGACTCACTATAGGGGAATTGTGAGCGGATAACAATTCCCCTCTAGAAAT
AATTTTGTTTAACTTTAAGAAGGAGATATACATATGGCTACGGTCCAAGAAATCCGCAACGCTCAACGCG
CAGATGGTCCGGCGACGGTCCTGGCAATCGGCACGGCAACCCCGGCTCATAGCGTGAACCAGGCAGATTA
TCCGGACTATTACTTTCGTATTACCAAATCTGAACACATGACGGAACTGAAAGAAAAATTCAAACGTATG
TGCGATAAAAGTATGATTAAAAAACGCTACATGTACCTGACCGAAGAAATCCTGAAAGAAAACCCGAATA
TGTGTGCCTACATGGCACCGAGCCTGGATGCGCGCCAGGACATTGTGGTTGTCGAAGTTCCGAAACTGGG
TAAAGAAGCGGCCACCAAAGCCATCAAAGAATGGGGCCAACCGAAATCAAAAATTACGCACCTGATCTTT
TGCACCACGTCGGGTGTGGATATGCCGGGTGCAGACTATCAGCTGACCAAACTGCTGGGTCTGCGTCCGA
GCGTTAAACGCTTTATGATGTACCAGCAAGGCTGCTTCGCAGGCGGTACGGTCCTGCGTCTGGCTAAAGA
TCTGGCGGAAAACAATAAAGGTGCTCGCGTTCTGGTGGTTTGTAGTGAAATTACCGCTGTCACGTTTCGT
GGTCCGGCGGATACCCATCTGGACTCCCTGGTTGGCCAGGCCCTGTTCGGCGATGGTGCAGCTGCGGTTA
TCGTCGGCGCAGATCCGGACACGAGTGTGGAACGTCCGCTGTATCAGCTGGTTTCAACCTCGCAAACGAT
TCTGCCGGATTCCGACGGTGCGATCGATGGCCATCTGCGCGAAGTGGGTCTGACCTTTCACCTGCTGAAA
GACGTTCCGGGCCTGATTTCAAAAAACATCGAAAAAAGCCTGTCTGAAGCCTTTGCACCGGTTGGTATTT
CGGATTGGAGCTCTATTTTCTGGATCGCACATCCGGGCGGTCCGGCAATCCTGGACCAGGTGGAAAGCAA
ACTGGGTCTGAAAGAAGAAAAACTGAAAGCTACCCGTCAAGTCCTGTCTGAATACGGCAATATGAGTTCC
GCGTGTGTGCTGTTCATTCTGGATGAAATGCGCAAAAAATCTGCCGAAGAAGCTAAAGCGACCACGGGCG
AAGGTCTGGATTGGGGCGTGCTGTTTGGTTTCGGTCCGGGTCTGACCGTCGAAACGGTCGTGCTGCACAG
TGTGCCGATCAAAGCGGGCGGTGGCGGTTCCGGCGGTGGTGGTAGTGGTGGTGGTGGCTCTCCGCCGCCG
GCCCTGCCGCCGAAACGTCGTCGCTAACTCGAGTCTGGTAAAGAAACCGCTGCTGCGAAATTTGAACGCC
AGCACATGGACTCGTCTACTAGTCGCAGCTTAATTAACCTAAACTGCTGCCACCGCTGAGCAATAACTAG
CATAACCCCTTGGGGCCTCTAAACGGGTCTTGAGGGGTTTTTTGCTAGGATCGAGATCGATCTCGATCCC
GCGAAATTAATACGACTCACTATAGGGGAATTGTGAGCGGATAACAATTCCCCTCTAGAAATAATTTTGT
TTAACTTTAAGAAGGAGATATACATATGAATCCGTCGCCGTCTGTTACCGAACTGCAAGTGGAAAATGTC
ACCTTTACGCCGAGTCTGCAACCGCCGGGCTCTACCAAATCGCATTTTCTGGGCGGTGCAGGTGAACGTG
GCCTGGAAATCGAAGGCAAATTTGTTAAATTCACCGCTATTGGTGTCTATCTGGAAGAAAACGCCGTGCC
GCTGCTGGCAGGCAAATGGAAAGGCAAAACCGCCGGTGAACTGACGGAATCTGTCGAATTTTTCCGCGAT
GTGGTTACCGGCCCGTTTGAAAAATTCATGAAAGTGACCATGATCCTGCCGCTGACGGGTGCGCAGTATT
CAGAAAAAGTTGCTGAAAATTGCATGGCGATTTGGAAATTTTTCGGCATCTACACCGATGCAGAAGCTAA
AGCGATTGAAAAATTTACGGAAGTGTTCAAAGACGAAATTTTTCCGCCGGGCAGCTCTATCCTGTTCACC
CAAAGTTCCGGTTCGCTGACGATTTCATTTTCGAAAGATGGCAGCATCCCGAAAGACGGTGTCGCGGTGA
TTGAAAACAATCTGCTGAGCGAAGCCGTTCTGGAATCTATGATCGGTAAAAACGGCGTCAGTCCGGCGGC
CAAAAAATCCCTGGCCGAACGTCTGTCAGCACTGCTGAATGTTGCTTCCGACAAAATGAAAGGCGGTGGC
GGCTCAGGTGGCGGTGGCTCTGGTGGCGGTGGTTCAGGCGTCAAAGAAAGTCTGGTGTGACTCGAGTCTG
GTAAAGAAACCGCTGCTGCGAAATTTGAACGCCAGCACATGGACTCGTCTACTAGTCGCAGCTTAATTAA
CCTAAACTGCTGCCACCGCTGAGCAATAACTAGCATAACCCCTTGGGGCCTCTAAACGGGTCTTGAGGGG
TTTTTTGCTAGCGAAAGGAGGAGTCGACTATATCCGGATTGGCGAATGGG
[124 nt withheld, positions 4461-4584]
C
[91 nt withheld, positions 4586-4676]
A
[49 nt withheld, positions 4678-4726]
CCTTTGACGTTGGAGTCCACGTTCTTT
[37 nt withheld, positions 4754-4790]
ACCCTATCTCGGTCTATTCTTTTGATTTATAAGGGATTTTGCCGATTTCGGCCTATTGGTTAAAAAATGA
GCTGATTTAACAAAAATTTAACGCGAATTTTAACAAAATATTAACGTTTACAATTTCTGGCGGCACGATG
GCATGAGATTATCAAAAAGGATCTTCACCTAGATCCTTTTAAATTAAAAATGAAGTTTTAAATCAATCTA
AAGTATATATGAGTAAACTTGGTCTGACAGTTACCAATGCTTAATCAGTGAGGCACCTATCTCAGCGATC
TGTCTATTTCGTTCATCCATAGTTGCCTGACTCCCCGTCGTGTAGATAACTACGATACGGGAGGGCTTAC
CATCTGGCCCCAGTGCTGCAATGATACCGCGAGACCCACGCTCACCGGCTCCAGATTTATCAGCAATAAA
CCAGCCAGCCGGAAGGGCCGAGCGCAGAAGTGGTCCTGCAACTTTATCCGCCTCCATCCAGTCTATTAAT
TGTTGCCGGGAAGCTAGAGTAAGTAGTTCGCCAGTTAATAGTTTGCGCAACGTTGTTGCCATTGCTACAG
GCATCGTGGTGTCACGCTCGTCGTTTGGTATGGCTTCATTCAGCTCCGGTTCCCAACGATCAAGGCGAGT
TACATGATCCCCCATGTTGTGCAAAAAAGCGGTTAGCTCCTTCGGTCCTCCGATCGTTGTCAGAAGTAAG
TTGGCCGCAGTGTTATCACTCATGGTTATGGCAGCACTGCATAATTCTCTTACTGTCATGCCATCCGTAA
GATGCTTTTCTGTGACTGGTGAGTACTCAACCAAGTCATTCTGAGAATAGTGTATGCGGCGACCGAGTTG
CTCTTGCCCGGCGTCAATACGGGATAATACCGCGCCACATAGCAGAACTTTAAAAGTGCTCATCATTGGA
AAACGTTCTTCGGGGCGAAAACTCTCAAGGATCTTACCGCTGTTGAGATCCAGTTCGATGTAACCCACTC
GTGCACCCAACTGATCTTCAGCATCTTTTACTTTCACCAGCGTTTCTGGGTGAGCAAAAACAGGAAGGCA
AAATGCCGCAAAAAAGGGAATAAGGGCGACACGGAAATGTTGAATACTCATACTCTTCCTTTTTCAATCA
TGATTGAAGCATTTATCAGGGTTATTGTCTCATGAGCGGATACATATTTGAATGTATTTAGAAAAATAAA
CAAATAGGTCATGACCAAAATCCCTTAACGTGAGTTTTCGTTCCACTGAGCGTCAGACCCCGTAGAAAAG
ATCAAAGGATCTTCTTGAGATCCTTTTTTTCTGCGCGTAATCTGCTGCTTGCAAACAAAAAAACCACCGC
TACCAGCGGTGGTTTGTTTGCCGGATCAAGAGCTACCAACTCTTTTTCCGAAGGTAACTGGCTTCAGCAG
AGCGCAGATACCAAATACTGTCCTTCTAGTGTAGCCGTAGTTAGGCCACCACTTCAAGAACTCTGTAGCA
CCGCCTACATACCTCGCTCTGCTAATCCTGTTACCAGTGGCTGCTGCCAGTGGCGATAAGTCGTGTCTTA
CCGGGTTGGACTCAAGACGATAGTTACCGGATAAGGCGCAGCGGTCGGGCTGAACGGGGGGTTCGTGCAC
ACAGCCCAGCTTGGAGCGAACGACCTACACCGAACTGAGATACCTACAGCGTGAGCTATGAGAAAGCGCC
ACGCTTCCCGAAGGGAGAAAGGCGGACAGGTATCCGGTAAGCGGCAGGGTCGGAACAGGAGAGCGCACGA
GGGAGCTTCCAGGGGGAAACGCCTGGTATCTTTATAGTCCTGTCGGGTTTCGCCACCTCTGACTTGAGCG
TCGATTTTTGTGATGCTCGTCAGGGGGGCGGAGCCTATGGAAAAACGCCAGCAACGCGGCCTTTTTACGG
TTCCTGGCCTTTTGCTGGCCTTTTGCTCACATGTTCTTTCCTGCGTTATCCCCTGATTCTGTGGATAACC
GTATTACCGCCTTTGAGTGAGCTGATACCGCTCGCCGCAGCCGAACGACCGAGCGCAGCGAGTCAGTGAG
CGAGGAAGCGGAAGAGCGCCTGATGCGGTATTTTCTCCTTACGCATCTGTGCGGTATTTCACACCGCATA
TATGGTGCACTCTCAGTACAATCTGCTCTGATGCCGCATAGTTAAGCCAGTATACACTCCGCTATCGCTA
CGTGACTGGGTCATGGCTGCGCCCCGACACCCGCCAACACCCGCTGACGCGCCCTGACGGGCTTGTCTGC
TCCCGGCATCCGCTTACAGACAAGCTGTGACCGTCTCCGGGAGCTGCATGTGTCAGAGGTTTTCACCGTC
ATCACCGAAACGCGCGAGGCAGCTGCGGTAAAGCTCATCAGCGTGGTCGTGAAGCGATTCACAGATGTCT
GCCTGTTCATCCGCGTCCAGCTCGTTGAGTTTCTCCAGAAGCGTTAATGTCTGGCTTCTGATAAAGCGGG
CCATGTTAAGGGCGGTTTTTTCCTGTTTGGTCACTGATGCCTCCGTGTAAGGGGGATTTCTGTTCATGGG
GGTAATGATACCGATGAAACGAGAGAGGATGCTCACGATACGGGTTACTGATGATGAACATGCCCGGTTA
CTGGAACGTTGTGAGGGTAAACAACTGGCGGTATGGATGCGGCGGGACCAGAGAAAAATCACTCAGGGTC
AATGCCAGCGCTTCGTTAATACAGATGTAGGTGTTCCACAGGGTAGCCAGCAGCATCCTGCGATGCAGAT
CCGGAACATAATGGTGCAGGGCGCTGACTTCCGCGTTTCCAGACTTTACGAAACACGGAAACCGAAGACC
ATTCATGTTGTTGCTCAGGTCGCAGACGTTTTGCAGCAGCAGTCGCTTCACGTTCGCTCGCGTATCGGTG
ATTCATTCTGCTAACCAGTAAGGCAACCCCGCCAGCCTAGCCGGGTCCTCAACGACAGGAGCACGATCAT
GCTAGTCATGCCCCGCGCCCACCGGAAGGAGCTGACTGGGTTGAAGGCTCTCAAGGGCATCGGTCGAGAT
CCCGGTGCCTAATGAGTGAGCTAACTTACATTAATTGCGTTGCGCTCACTGCCCGCTTTCCAGTCGGGAA
ACCTGTCGTGCCAGCTGCATTAATGAATCGGCCAACGCGCGGGGAGAGGCGGTTTGCGTATTGGGCGCCA
GGGTGGTTTTTCTTTTCACCAGTGAGACGGGCAACAGCTGATTGCCCTTCACCGCCTGGCCCTGAGAGAG
TTGCAGCAAGCGGTCCACGCTGGTTTGCCCCAGCAGGCGAAAATCCTGTTTGATGGTGGTTAACGGCGGG
ATATAACATGAGCTGTCTTCGGTATCGTCGTATCCCACTACCGAGATGTCCGCACCAACGCGCAGCCCGG
ACTCGGTAATGGCGCGCATTGCGCCCAGCGCCATCTGATCGTTGGCAACCAGCATCGCAGTGGGAACGAT
GCCCTCATTCAGCATTTGCATGGTTTGTTGAAAACCGGACATGGCACTCCAGTCGCCTTCCCGTTCCGCT
ATCGGCTGAATTTGATTGCGAGTGAGATATTTATGCCAGCCAGCCAGACGCAGACGCGCCGAGACAGAAC
TTAATGGGCCCGCTAACAGCGCGATTTGCTGGTGACCCAATGCGACCAGATGCTCCACGCCCAGTCGCGT
ACCGTCTTCATGGGAGAAAATAATACTGTTGATGGGTGTCTGGTCAGAGACATCAAGAAATAACGCCGGA
ACATTAGTGCAGGCAGCTTCCACAGCAATGGCATCCTGGTCATCCAGCGGATAGTTAATGATCAGCCCAC
TGACGCGTTGCGCGAGAAGATTGTGCACCGCCGCTTTACAGGCTTCGACGCCGCTTCGTTCTACCATCGA
CACCACCACGCTGGCACCCAGTTGATCGGCGCGAGATTTAATCGCCGCGACAATTTGCGACGGCGCGTGC
AGGGCCAGACTGGAGGTGGCAACGCCAATCAGCAACGACTGTTTGCCCGCCAGTTGTTGTGCCACGCGGT
TGGGAATGTAATTCAGCTCCGCCATCGCCGCTTCCACTTTTTCCCGCGTTTTCGCAGAAACGTGGCTGGC
CTGGTTCACCACGCGGGAAACGGTCTGATAAGAGACACCGGCATACTCTGCGACATCGTATAACGTTACT
GGTTTCACATTCACCACCCTGAATTGACTCTCTTCCGGGCGCTATCATGCCATACCGCGAAAGGTTTTGC
GCCATTCGATGGTGTCCGGGATCTCGACGCTCTCCCTTATGCGACTCCTGCATTAGGAAGCAGCCCAGTA
GTAGGTTGAGGCCGTTGAGCACCGCCGCCGCAAGGAATGGTGCATGCAAGGAGATGGCGCCCAACAGTCC
CCCGGCCACGGGGCCTGCCACCATACCCACGCCGAAACAAGCGCTCATGAGCCCGAAGTGGCGAGCCCGA
TCTTCCCCATCGGTGATGTCGGCGATATAGGCGCCAGCAACCGCACCTGTGGCGCCGGTGATGCCGGCCA
CGATGCGTCCGGCGTAGCCTAGGATCGAGATCGATCTCGATCCCGCGAAATTAATACGACTCACTATA
Features (pLannotate 1.2.2; 32 found; start..end, strand, type, name):
      3..27      +  protein_bind   lac operator: The lac repressor binds to the lac operator to inhibit transcription in E. coli. This inhibition can be relieved by adding lactose or isopropyl-β-D-thiogalactopyranoside (IPTG). lac repressor encoded by lacI
     42..64      +  RBS            RBS: efficient ribosome binding site from bacteriophage T7 gene 10 (Olins and Rangwala, 1989)
     99..1700    +  CDS            4CL2: 4CL2_TOBAC - Experimental evidence at protein level: Swiss-Prot protein existence level 1. From Nicotiana tabacum (Common tobacco).
   1728..1769    +  CDS            S-Tag (fragment): affinity and epitope tag derived from pancreatic ribonuclease A
   1825..1872    +  terminator     T7 terminator: transcription terminator for bacteriophage T7 RNA polymerase
   1906..1924    +  promoter       T7 promoter: promoter for bacteriophage T7 RNA polymerase
   1925..1949    +  protein_bind   lac operator: The lac repressor binds to the lac operator to inhibit transcription in E. coli. This inhibition can be relieved by adding lactose or isopropyl-β-D-thiogalactopyranoside (IPTG). lac repressor encoded by lacI
   1964..1986    +  RBS            RBS: efficient ribosome binding site from bacteriophage T7 gene 10 (Olins and Rangwala, 1989)
   1994..3154    +  CDS            CHS1: CHS1_SOYBN - Experimental evidence at protein level: Swiss-Prot protein existence level 1. The primary product of this enzyme is 4,2',4',6'- tetrahydroxychalcone (also termed naringenin-chalcone or chalcone) which can under specific conditions spontaneously isomerize into naringenin. From Glycine max (Soybean) (Glycine hispida).
   3185..3207    -  CDS            9xHis (fragment): 9xHis affinity tag
   3260..3301    +  CDS            S-Tag (fragment): affinity and epitope tag derived from pancreatic ribonuclease A
   3357..3404    +  terminator     T7 terminator: transcription terminator for bacteriophage T7 RNA polymerase
   3438..3456    +  promoter       T7 promoter: promoter for bacteriophage T7 RNA polymerase
   3457..3481    +  protein_bind   lac operator: The lac repressor binds to the lac operator to inhibit transcription in E. coli. This inhibition can be relieved by adding lactose or isopropyl-β-D-thiogalactopyranoside (IPTG). lac repressor encoded by lacI
   3496..3518    +  RBS            RBS: efficient ribosome binding site from bacteriophage T7 gene 10 (Olins and Rangwala, 1989)
   3532..4167    +  CDS            CHI1 (fragment): CFI1_ARATH - Also known as CFI, TT5. Experimental evidence at protein level: Swiss-Prot protein existence level 1. Catalyzes the intramolecular cyclization of bicyclic chalcones into tricyclic (S)-flavanones. Responsible for the isomerization of 4,2',4',6'-tetrahydroxychalcone (also termed chalcone) into naringenin. From Arabidopsis thaliana (Mouse-ear cress).
   4195..4218    +  CDS            FAPα2 (fragment): fluorogen-activating protein composed of a dimer of the L5-MG single-chain antibody fragment (Szent-Gyorgyi et al., 2008) binds malachite green derivatives to produce red fluorescence
   4273..4314    +  CDS            S-Tag (fragment): affinity and epitope tag derived from pancreatic ribonuclease A
   4370..4417    +  terminator     T7 terminator: transcription terminator for bacteriophage T7 RNA polymerase
   4461..4916    +  rep_origin     f1 ori (sequence partly withheld): f1 bacteriophage origin of replication; arrow indicates direction of (+) strand synthesis
   5031..5891    -  CDS            AmpR: β-lactamase; bla; confers resistance to ampicillin, carbenicillin, and related antibiotics
   5892..5984    -  promoter       AmpR promoter: bla
   6065..6653    +  rep_origin     ori: high-copy-number ColE1/pMB1/pBR322/pUC origin of replication
   6839..6981    -  misc_feature   bom: basis of mobility region from pBR322
   7083..7274    -  CDS            rop: Rop protein, which maintains plasmids at low copy number; rop
   7291..7671    +  CDS            YPB1_ECOLX: Protein predicted: Swiss-Prot protein existence level 4. From Escherichia coli.
   7733..7797    -  CDS            TcR (fragment): tetracycline efflux protein; tet; confers resistance to tetracycline
   7812..7833    -  protein_bind   CAP binding site: CAP binding activates transcription in the presence of cAMP. E. coli catabolite activator protein
   7846..8928    -  CDS            lacI: lac repressor; lacI; The lac repressor binds to the lac operator to inhibit transcription in E. coli. This inhibition can be relieved by adding lactose or isopropyl-β-D-thiogalactopyranoside (IPTG).
   8929..9006    -  promoter       lacI promoter: lacI
   9014..9287    -  CDS            TcR (fragment): tetracycline efflux protein; tet; confers resistance to tetracycline
   9322..2       +  promoter       T7 promoter (across the origin): promoter for bacteriophage T7 RNA polymerase
