[The description below was written by a language model from this plasmid's Addgene catalogue record and pLannotate feature annotations shown in this document.]
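Description:
pETM6-Pc4CL-CmCHS-CmCHI is a bacterial expression plasmid built on the pETM6 backbone, a pET-type vector for assembling multigene pathways in Escherichia coli. It is maintained through a ColE1/pBR322-family origin accompanied by the bom region and the rop gene, and is selected with ampicillin via the β-lactamase gene. The catalogue lists it as high copy, although rop normally moderates copy number. An f1 origin is also present, along with a lacI cassette supplying the lac repressor and short leftover fragments of a tetracycline resistance gene that are not functional markers.

The payload consists of three plant enzymes of the flavonoid pathway: 4-coumarate:CoA ligase from Petroselinum crispum (Pc4CL), and chalcone synthase (CmCHS) and chalcone isomerase (CmCHI) from C. maxima. The automated annotation labels these reading frames by their closest homologues from tobacco, soybean and Arabidopsis, which reflects sequence similarity rather than the recorded source species. The genes are arranged in tandem on the same strand, and each has its own T7 promoter, lac operator, T7 gene 10 ribosome binding site and T7 terminator. All three are therefore transcribed as separate units and are inducible with IPTG in hosts that supply T7 RNA polymerase. Short S-tag, His-tag and other tag-like fragments annotated downstream of each coding sequence appear to be vector-derived remnants, and the record does not indicate that the enzymes are tagged.

Together the enzymes activate phenylpropanoic acids to their CoA esters, condense them into chalcones and cyclise these to flavanones such as naringenin. The plasmid was used in metabolic engineering work on an E. coli co-culture for flavonoid production.
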