Addgene plasmid #73399: pETM6-Pc4CL-CmCHS-CmCHI
Purpose: Expresses three enzymes to convert phenylpropanoic acids to flavanones in vivo
Depositing lab: Mattheos Koffas. Depositing organization: Rensselaer Polytechnic Institute. Publication: Experimental and computational optimization of an Escherichia coli co-culture for the efficient production of flavonoids. Jones JA, Vernacchio VR, Sinkoe AL, Collins SM, Ibrahim MH, Lachance DM, Hahn J, Koffas MA. Metab Eng. 2016 Feb 6;35:55-63. doi: 10.1016/j.ymben.2016.01.006. PubMed 26860871.
Backbone
  Vector backbone: pETM6
  Backbone manufacturer: Koffas Lab, Addgene Plasmid #49795
  Backbone size w/o insert (bp): 5203
  Vector type: Bacterial Expression
Growth in bacteria
  Bacterial resistance: Ampicillin, 100 μg/mL
  Growth temperature: 37°C
  Growth strain: DH5alpha
  Copy number: High Copy
Gene/Insert 1
  Gene/Insert name: Pc4CL
  Species: P. crispum
  Promoter: T7
  Cloning method: Restriction Enzyme; 5′ cloning site unknown (unknown if destroyed); 3′ cloning site unknown (unknown if destroyed)
  Sequencing primers: 5′ pBRrevBam
Gene/Insert 2
  Gene/Insert name: CmCHS
  Species: C. maxima
  Promoter: T7
  Cloning method: Restriction Enzyme; 5′ cloning site unknown (unknown if destroyed); 3′ cloning site unknown (unknown if destroyed)
  Sequencing primers: 5′ unknown
Gene/Insert 3
  Gene/Insert name: CmCHI
  Species: C. maxima
  Promoter: T7
  Cloning method: Restriction Enzyme; 5′ cloning site unknown (unknown if destroyed); 3′ cloning site unknown (unknown if destroyed)
  Sequencing primers: 5′ unknown
Terms and licenses: Academic/Nonprofit Terms; Industry Terms: Not Available to Industry
How to cite: pETM6-Pc4CL-CmCHS-CmCHI was a gift from Mattheos Koffas (Addgene plasmid # 73399 ; http://n2t.net/addgene:73399 ; RRID:Addgene_73399)
