>Addgene plasmid #73399 | pETM6-Pc4CL-CmCHS-CmCHI | addgene partial sequence | sequence record 139076 | pBRrevBam 5'-GGTGATGTCGGCGATATAGG-3'
ATGCGTCCGGCGTAGCCTAGGATCGAGATCGATCTCGATCCCGCGAAATTAATACGACTCACTATAGGGG
AATTGTGAGCGGATAACAATTCCCCTCTAGAAATAATTTTGTTTAACTTTAAGAAGGAGATATACATATG
GGAGACTGTGTAGCACCCAAAGAAGACCTTATTTTCCGATCGAAACTCCCTGATATTTACATCCCGAAAC
ACCTTCCGTTACATACTTATTGTTTCGAAAACATCTCGAAAGTTGGCGACAAGTCCTGTTTAATAAATGG
CGCTACAGGCGAAACGTTCACTTATTCCCAAGTTGAGCTCCTTTCCAGGAAAGTTGCATCAGGGTTAAAC
AAACTCGGCATTCAACAGGGCGATACCATCATGCTTTTGCTCCCTAACTCCCCTGAGTATTTTTTCGCTT
TCTTAGGCGCATCGTATCGTGGTGCAATTTCTACTATGGCCAATCCGTTTTTCACTTCTGCTGAGGTGAT
CAAACAGCTCAAAGCATCCCAAGCTAAGCTCATAATTACGCAAGCTTGTTACGTAGACAAAGTGAAAGAC
TACGCAGCAGAGAAAAATATACAGATCATTTGCATCGATGATGCTCCTCAGGATTGTTTACATTTCTCCA
AACTTATGGAAGCTGATGAATCAGAAATGCCTGAGGTTGTGATCAATTCAGACGATGTCGTCGCGTTACC
TTACTCATCGGGTACTACAGGACTACCGAAAGGTGTTATGTTGACACACAAAGGACTTGTTACTAGCGTG
GCACAACAAGTTGATG
