>Addgene plasmid #73399 | pETM6-Pc4CL-CmCHS-CmCHI | addgene partial sequence | sequence record 139168 | RecAGcR 5'-GACTTTTACGCCGAGTTTGC-3'
CGTGGCCTGGAAATCGAAGGCAAATTTGTTAAATTCACCGCTATTGGTGTCTATCTGGAAGAAAACGCCG
TGCCGCTGCTGGCAGGCAAATGGAAAGGCAAAACCGCCGGTGAACTGACGGAATCTGTCGAATTTTTCCG
CGATGTGGTTACCGGCCCGTTTGAAAAATTCATGAAAGTGACCATGATCCTGCCGCTGACGGGTGCGCAG
TATTCAGAAAAAGTTGCTGAAAATTGCATGGCGATTTGGAAATTTTTCGGCATCTACACCGATGCAGAAG
CTAAAGCGATTGAAAAATTTACGGAAGTGTTCAAAGACGAAATTTTTCCGCCGGGCAGCTCTATCCTGTT
CACCCAAAGTTCCGGTTCGCTGACGATTTCATTTTCGAAAGATGGCAGCATCCCGAAAGACGGTGTCGCG
GTGATTGAAAACAATCTGCTGAGCGAAGCCGTTCTGGAATCTATGATCGGTAAAAACGGCGTCAGTCCGG
CGGCCAAAAAATCCCTGGCCGAACGTCTGTCAGCACTGCTGAATGTTGCTTCCGACAAAATGAAAGGCGG
TGGCGGCTCAGGTGGCGGTGGCTCTGGTGGCGGTGGTTCAGGCGTCAAAGAAAGTCTGGTGTGACTCGAG
TCTGGTAAAGAAACCGCTGCTGCGAAATTTGAACGCCAGCACATGGACTCGTCTACTAGTCGCAGCTTAA
TTAACCTAAACTGCTGCCACCGCTGAGCAATAACTAGCATAACC
